>Addgene plasmid #180737 | pMYT084 | addgene full sequence | sequence record 369779 | Addgene NGS Result
TCTCGAACTCGTGACCGTTCATGCTACCCTCCATGTGAACCTTAAAACGCATAAACTCCTTGATAACCGC
CTCGCCTTTGCTAACCATCTAGTATTTCTCCTCTTTCTCTAGTAGCTAAGATCCGAACCTGCCGTTTCTT
GAGTTGCCGCGATGTTAAGAAAACATTCATAAATTAAATGTGAATTGCCGCACACATTATTAAATAAGAT
TTACAAAATGTTCAAAATGACGCATGAAATCACGTTTCACTTTCGCGGCCGCGTATTGCGACGAATTGCC
ACGTTGTCGCAGTGTCTGTACTGTGGGTTAATGTCTGTGATCGCCGTCGTGAGTTCGTGTCATCCGCGCA
TGATTCAGATGGTCCTGGAGATCGTTGCTTGTACCGGCTGTTTGTGGCTCTACCAGCCAACGCACTTTTG
ACCACAGGGTCTCACGTTGTCACGTCTCATCAGAACCTCTAGACTGAGAATTCCGTAGCGTAGGTGAGGA
AGATTTAGGTTGGCGTTGTATCATCTTTTCTTCCATTCAATGCACCAAGACTTAATTTTGTTGGTTAAAC
TCTTATTCTTTGTCAGTTTAACCAACAAAATTACCTACGGTAATTAGTGAAAGGCCAAAATCTAATGTTA
CAATATGATTCAATCATTCTTATTGCGGAGAAGCTACCGAGAAGAACCCTACCACTGGTACAACACAAGG
GAACGGTTTCATTGACCTCGTGCATAACCGGGAAGGTAACACATGAATATGCTGTGTTTGAATCATCTCC
AATCCAAACTATAGGAATGAAAAATTTTTTTTGGGTACAATGTTTTCTCACAATATCGTATTCTTGGTCA
GCAATGTTTCCAAGGATGACAGACTCTTTCTAAGAAAAGATTTCAAGTTCAAAATTTACATAACAGTGAA
CTATGCAGAAAATTTTACTTCTGGACCACGCATTTAACAATAATGTTTGCCCGCAACAATAAAGTATTTG
GTCGCTTTAAGACGTTATCAGTTATTTTATGAGAAGGTGTTTACCATTCGTGCGGCCGCACGGTTATCCA
CAGAATCAGGGGATAACGCAGGAAAGAACATGTGAGCAAAAGGCCAGCAAAAGGCCAGGAACCGTAAAAA
GGCCGCGTTGCTGGCGTTTTTCCATAGGCTCCGCCCCCCTGACGAGCATCACAAAAATCGACGCTCAAGT
CAGAGGTGGCGAAACCCGACAGGACTATAAAGATACCAGGCGTTTCCCCCTGGAAGCTCCCTCGTGCGCT
CTCCTGTTCCGACCCTGCCGCTTACCGGATACCTGTCCGCCTTTCTCCCTTCGGGAAGCGTGGCGCTTTC
TCATAGCTCACGCTGTAGGTATCTCAGTTCGGTGTAGGTCGTTCGCTCCAAGCTGGGCTGTGTGCACGAA
CCCCCCGTTCAGCCCGACCGCTGCGCCTTATCCGGTAACTATCGTCTTGAGTCCAACCCGGTAAGACACG
ACTTATCGCCACTGGCAGCAGCCACTGGTAACAGGATTAGCAGAGCGAGGTATGTAGGCGGTGCTACAGA
GTTCTTGAAGTGGTGGCCTAACTACGGCTACACTAGAAGAACAGTATTTGGTATCTGCGCTCTGCTGAAG
CCAGTTACCTTCGGAAAAAGAGTTGGTAGCTCTTGATCCGGCAAACAAACCACCGCTGGTAGCGGTGGTT
TTTTTGTTTGCAAGCAGCAGATTACGCGCAGAAAAAAAGGATCTCAAGAAGATCCTTTGATCTTTTCTAC
GGGGTCTGACGCTCAGTGGAACGAAAACTCACGTTAAGGGATTTTGGTCATGACTGATCCTTCAACTCAG
CAAAAGTTCGATTTATTCAACAAAGCCACGTTGTGTCTCAAAATCTCTGATGTTACATTGCACAAGATAA
AAATATATCATCATGAACAATAAAACTGTCTGCTTACATAAACAGTAATACAAGGGGTGTTATGAGCCAT
ATTCAACGGGAAACGTCTTGCTCCAGGCCGCGATTAAATTCCAACATGGATGCTGATTTATATGGGTATA
AATGGGCTCGCGATAATGTCGGGCAATCAGGTGCGACAATCTATCGATTGTATGGGAAGCCCGATGCGCC
AGAGTTGTTTCTGAAACATGGCAAAGGTAGCGTTGCCAATGATGTTACAGATGAGATGGTCAGACTAAAC
TGGCTGACGGAATTTATGCCTCTTCCGACCATCAAGCATTTTATCCGTACTCCTGATGATGCATGGTTAC
TCACCACTGCGATCCCCGGGAAAACAGCATTCCAGGTATTAGAAGAATATCCTGATTCAGGTGAAAATAT
TGTTGATGCGCTGGCAGTGTTCCTGCGCCGGTTGCATTCGATTCCTGTTTGTAATTGTCCTTTTAACAGC
GATCGCGTATTTCGCCTCGCTCAGGCGCAATCACGAATGAATAACGGTTTGGTTGATGCGAGTGATTTTG
ATGACGAGCGTAATGGCTGGCCTGTTGAACAAGTCTGGAAAGAAATGCATAAGCTTTTGCCATTCTCACC
GGATTCAGTCGTCACTCATGGTGATTTCTCACTTGATAACCTTATTTTTGACGAGGGGAAATTAATAGGT
TGTATTGATGTTGGACGAGTCGGAATCGCAGACCGATACCAGGATCTTGCCATCCTATGGAACTGCCTCG
GTGAGTTTTCTCCTTCATTACAGAAACGGCTTTTTCAAAAATATGGTATTGATAATCCTGATATGAATAA
ATTGCAGTTTCATTTGATGCTCGATGAGTTTTTCTAATCAGAATTGGTTAATTGGTTGTAACACGCGGCC
GCCTCTTTCCTCTACAAAAGTATGTTAAATGTAGGTAGTTCAAATTGCGGTCACGTATATGCCAACGTTG
TTAATATATAATGATCCATTGGAACAATGAAGTTTACAGAAGCTCAAAATTAATGCAAGAATAATTACGT
CAAGGGAGTCATAACAAACTAAGAAAACAAAGGAATTTGACTAAGTTTGAGCGCAATGATATATCCATGC
TTGATATTCTGATTCATACATATCGTTTCTGTCATTTCAATGGAAGTCTTTATTTATCAATTACCACAAC
CTTTAGTATTGTGCTTATTATTGGTCAAAAGGAGTTCATGCGCTAGTGATAGTCAACCCATGAAGTGATT
AGTGGAACATAGAAGGGGATAAATTTCCTATCGGATAACAAAGAAAAACCAGGATTATTGTTTTACCACC
ACATTTTCAAACTTTCCCGCTGAATTTCCTACTACCCTCATTTGAAAGAACGCTTTCCACTCGGGGTAAT
TCTAGCGGTCATACTCATGTCTTCGTCAGAAGACATTGTACTGACTGCAGCAGTACTAGTACGTTGCTTG
AGACGTGCACAGCTGAGACCCAGACGAGCACCAAATACCCGCTGGACTGTTGTGATATGCCATATATGCA
GTGGTGTTCGCCGGCGCTGGTTCCGGCTGTCTTGCTTAGTTGTGAGTCGCCAGGCAGTCATCGGTATGAT
CTGTACATGATTCGTCAGTGTGAGCACCACTGACGAGCAGATTTCGCGGCCGCAGTACAGCTCTAGGTCT
ATAAAAAAAAAAATTGGTTAAAGAAAAAATATACAGGTTTGTATATAGAATCATTAATTAAAAAGATAAT
AGTATAAAACACATCAGATAAACAAAAGTTTGCCCAATAAAATTATATTTTCCATCAACCAGCTACTTGT
ACAACTCATCCATACCACCAGTAGAATGTCTACCTTCTGATCTTTCGTACTGTTCAACAACGGTGTAATC
TTCGTTGTGAGAGGTGATATCCAATTTTCTATCAACGTTATAAGCACCAGGCATTTGAACTGGCTTTTTG
GCCTTGTAAGTAGTCTTAAAATCAGCCAAGTATCTACCACCGTCTTTCAATCTCAAGGCCATCTTAATAT
CACCTTTCAAAACACCATCCTCTGGATATAATCTTTCAGTAGAAGCTTCCCATCCCATAGTCTTTTTTTG
CATAACAGGACCATCTGGTGGGAAATTAGTACCTCTTAACTTAACCTTGTAGATCAAGGTGCCATCTTCC
AATGAAGTATCTTGAGTAACAGTAACGGCACCACCATCTTCAAAATTCATGACTCTTTCCCACTTGAAAC
CCTCTGGAAATGATTGCTTATAATAATCTGGGATATCAGCTGGGTGTTTTGTAAAAGCTCTTGAACCGTA
CATAAATTGTGGAGACAAAATATCCCAAGAGAATGGCAAAGGACCACCTTTTGTAACCTTCAATTTAGCA
GTTTGTGTACCTTCGTATGGTCTACCCTCACCTTCACCCTCAATTTCAAATTCGTGACCGTTCATAGAAC
CTTCCATGTGAACCTTGAATCTCATAAATTCTTTGATGACGGCTTCACCTTTAGACACCATTTTAATTGT
TTGTGTGTGTGTGTTTTCGAAACTAAGTTCTTGGGGTTTTAAAATCAATAAGAATTAAAATAGAATAACT
ATAAAATAAGAAGTGTAAAGGAGTTATAGTTTTATGAGTTTATGATCGATAGTTGTCGTCTTTATATATT
TATTAATCAAACAGGGGGATGATTTGTGGAAACTGGAGACAACCTTTTTTTCAGTTTTTTCCAACCCAGA
GAGTTAGAAGGTAATAGAAGGTGTGAGAAAATAGACAGACACGTAGGTCGATTGCCTTGTGTCAGCTTTT
TGCTCCAGTCAGTTTGCATCACTCCATTGATTTTTTTCAGGAAGCCAGATTAAAAAGCGCGATCCGAGAT
ATTTAGTGGATGCTGGAAAAGGGACCGCTCACCCAGACATTCGGAATGTGGCCTGTGGCTGCCGTAACCC
GCTCAATGAGAAGTCGGGTTACTAATGGCAGGTGAAAGATGAATGTATAAACGCAGAAAGGCCCACCCGA
AGGTGAGCCAGTGTGACTCTAGTAGAGAGCGTTCACCGACAAACAACAGATAAAACGAAAGGCCCAGTCT
TTCGACTGAGCCTTTCGTTTTATTTGATGCCTGGTCACTTATACAGTTCGTCCATGCCGCCGGTGCTGTG
GCGACCCTCGCTACGCTCATATTGCTCAACCACGGTATAATCCTCGTTGTGGCTGGTAATATCCAGTTTA
CGGTCAACGTTGTACGCACCCGGCATTTGCACCGGTTTCTTCGCTTTATAGGTGGTCTTAAAATCCGCCA
GGTAACGGCCACCGTCCTTCAGACGCAGCGCCATTTTGATATCACCCTTCAGCACGCCATCTTCCGGATA
CAGACGCTCGGTGCTCGCTTCCCAACCCATCGTTTTCTTCTGCATAACCGGACCATCCGGCGGAAAGTTG
GTGCCACGCAGTTTCACCTTGTAAATCAGGGTGCCATCCTCCAGGCTGGTGTCCTGGGTAACGGTCACCG
CGCCACCATCTTCGAAGTTCATAACACGCTCCCATTTAAAACCTTCCGGGAAGCTTTGCTTATAGTAATC
CGGAATGTCCGCCGGGTGTTTGGTAAACGCACGGCTGCCATACATGAACTGCGGGCTCAGGATGTCCCAG
CTGAACGGCAGCGGGCCACCCTTGGTCACTTTCAGCTTCGCGGTCTGGGTGCCTTCGTACGGACGACCCT
CGCCTTCACCCTCGA
Features (pLannotate 1.2.2; 7 found; start..end, strand, type, name):
   1139..1727    -  rep_origin     ori: high-copy-number ColE1/pMB1/pBR322/pUC origin of replication
   1952..2767    +  CDS            KanR: aminoglycoside phosphotransferase; aph(3')-Ia; confers resistance to kanamycin in bacteria or G418 (Geneticin®) in eukaryotes
   3706..4401    -  CDS            mScarlet: mScarlet is a basic (constitutively fluorescent) red fluorescent protein published in 2016, derived from synthetic construct. It has moderate acid sensitivity.
   4427..4454    -  promoter       GAP promoter (fragment): S. cerevisiae TDH3; promoter for glyceraldehyde-3-phosphate dehydrogenase
   4882..4909    -  terminator     T7Te terminator: phage T7 early transcription terminator
   4925..4996    -  terminator     rrnB T1 terminator: transcription terminator T1 from the E. coli rrnB gene
   5008..88      -  CDS            mScarlet (across the origin): mScarlet is a basic (constitutively fluorescent) red fluorescent protein published in 2016, derived from synthetic construct. It has moderate acid sensitivity.
