[The description below was written by a language model from this plasmid's Addgene catalogue record and pLannotate feature annotations shown in this document.]
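Description:
pMYT084 is an empty-backbone yeast integration vector built on pYTK090. It is designed as a destination plasmid for Golden Gate/MoClo assembly within the Dueber Yeast Toolkit (YTK) and the Ellis Multiplex Yeast Toolkit (MYT) systems. Its stated purpose is markerless integration of assembled cassettes at the Int.10 locus of Saccharomyces cerevisiae. It therefore carries no annotated yeast selectable marker or yeast replication origin. In E. coli it is maintained by a high-copy ColE1/pUC-type origin and selected with kanamycin through the KanR gene, an aph(3')-Ia aminoglycoside phosphotransferase.

The record lists no insert. The depositor notes RFP expression in E. coli, which in toolkits of this kind normally serves as a visual dropout marker: colonies that keep the placeholder are red, and those in which it has been replaced by an assembled part are not. The automated annotation of the 5,615 nt sequence finds two red-fluorescent-protein coding regions, both called as mScarlet and both on the reverse strand. One spans the sequence origin and has the rrnB T1 and T7Te bacterial terminators annotated next to it, consistent with a bacterial expression cassette. The other lies next to a short fragment matching the yeast TDH3 (GAP) promoter. The record does not explain the role of each copy, and the mScarlet label may simply be the closest match to the RFP actually used.

The Int.10 homology arms, the Type IIS assembly sites and any linearisation sites are not annotated. They presumably lie in the sizeable unannotated stretches of the plasmid. The depositor also cautions that plasmid yield can decline with repeated passaging or over-saturated cultures.
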