Addgene plasmid #180737: pMYT084
Purpose: (Empty Backbone) Markerless yeast integration Vector at Int.10 locus to used in the Dueber YTK and Ellis MYT systems
Depositing lab: Tom Ellis. Depositing organization: Imperial College London. Publication: A Multiplex MoClo Toolkit for Extensive and Flexible Engineering of Saccharomyces cerevisiae. Shaw WM, Khalil AS, Ellis T. ACS Synth Biol. 2023 Nov 6. doi: 10.1021/acssynbio.3c00423. PubMed 37930278.
Backbone
  Vector backbone: pYTK090
  Backbone manufacturer: John Dueber
  Vector type: Synthetic Biology
Growth in bacteria
  Bacterial resistance: Kanamycin, 50 μg/mL
  Growth temperature: 37°C
  Growth strain: DH5alpha
  Copy number: High Copy
Gene/Insert
  Gene/Insert name: None
Terms and licenses: Academic/Nonprofit Terms; Industry Terms: Not Available to Industry
Depositor comments: RFP expression in E. coli. Plasmid yields may drop after multiple passages or delayed miniprepping after the culture has saturated. We suggest streaking onto solid media to pick fresh colonies every time.
How to cite: pMYT084 was a gift from Tom Ellis (Addgene plasmid # 180737 ; http://n2t.net/addgene:180737 ; RRID:Addgene_180737)
